Addgene plasmid #77888: TRIM24 gRNA (BRDN0001148301)
Purpose: 3rd generation lentiviral gRNA plasmid targeting human TRIM24
Depositing lab: John Doench & David Root. Depositing organization: Broad Institute. Publication: Optimized sgRNA design to maximize activity and minimize off-target effects of CRISPR-Cas9. Doench JG, Fusi N, Sullender M, Hegde M, Vaimberg EW, Donovan KF, Smith I, Tothova Z, Wilen C, Orchard R, Virgin HW, Listgarten J, Root DE. Nat Biotechnol. 2016 Jan 18. doi: 10.1038/nbt.3437. PubMed 26780180.
Backbone
  Vector backbone: lentiGuide-Puro
  Backbone manufacturer: Zhang Lab (Addgene plasmid # 52963)
  Vector type: Mammalian Expression, Lentiviral, CRISPR
  Selectable markers: Puromycin
Growth in bacteria
  Bacterial resistance: Ampicillin, 100 μg/mL
  Growth temperature: 37°C
  Growth strain: DH5alpha
  Copy number: High Copy
Gene/Insert
  Gene/Insert name: TRIM24 (alt names: TRIM24; NM_003852.3)
  gRNA/shRNA sequence: ATGCATCACACCTTGCACGA
  Species: H. sapiens (human)
  Entrez Gene: TRIM24 (a.k.a. PTC6, RNF82, TF1A, TIF1, TIF1A, TIF1ALPHA, hTIF1)
  Promoter: hU6
  Cloning method: Unknown
  Sequencing primers: 5′ U6-F; 3′ pS2-R
Terms and licenses: Academic/Nonprofit Terms; Industry Terms: Not Available to Industry
Depositor comments: The gRNA was designed to target the following Genbank reference sequence(s): NM_003852.3,NM_015905.2. Note that this plasmid does NOT contain Cas9. It should be used in conjunction with lentiCas9-Blast (Addgene #52962) or otherwise with cell lines already expressing Cas9. Browse the full kinome gRNA library at http://www.addgene.org/pooled-library/broadgpp-human-kinome/ or visit http://www.broadinstitute.org/rnai/public/ for detailed protocols and information.
How to cite: TRIM24 gRNA (BRDN0001148301) was a gift from John Doench & David Root (Addgene plasmid # 77888 ; http://n2t.net/addgene:77888 ; RRID:Addgene_77888)
