[The description below was written by a language model from this plasmid's Addgene catalogue record and pLannotate feature annotations shown in this document.]
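Description:
TRIM24 gRNA (BRDN0001148301) is a third-generation lentiviral CRISPR guide plasmid built on the lentiGuide-Puro backbone and designed to target human TRIM24 (also known as TIF1α). The assembled sequence is about 8.3 kb. In bacteria it is maintained at high copy through a ColE1/pUC-type origin and selected with ampicillin via β-lactamase. The backbone also carries an f1 origin, an SV40 origin and leftover lac, T7 and T3 cloning-vector elements that play no role in its function.

The lentiviral transfer cassette begins with an RSV promoter fused to a truncated HIV-1 5' LTR, which makes genomic RNA production in packaging cells Tat-independent. This is followed by the Ψ packaging signal with a gag fragment, the Rev response element for nuclear export of the unspliced genome, and a cPPT/CTS. The cassette ends in a self-inactivating ΔU3 3' LTR, which disables LTR promoter activity after integration.

Between the LTRs, a human U6 RNA polymerase III promoter drives the TRIM24-specific spacer joined to the Streptococcus pyogenes Cas9 guide RNA scaffold. A separate EF-1α core promoter with its intron A expresses puromycin N-acetyltransferase, stabilised by a downstream WPRE, so that transduced mammalian cells can be selected with puromycin.

The plasmid does not encode Cas9. It is meant to be delivered into cells that already express Cas9, or used alongside a separate Cas9 lentivirus, to disrupt TRIM24. The guide was designed against two TRIM24 reference transcripts and belongs to a human kinome gRNA collection generated with optimised sgRNA design rules.
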