Features (pLannotate 1.2.2; 29 found; start..end, strand, type, name):
     14..80      +  CDS            small t antigen (fragment): SV40 (simian virus 40) small t antigen
    106..317     +  promoter       EF-1α core promoter: core promoter for human elongation factor EF-1α
    318..1256    +  intron         EF-1α intron A: intron upstream of the start codon of human EF-1α
   1278..1877    +  CDS            PuroR (fragment): puromycin N-acetyltransferase; pac from Streptomyces; confers resistance to puromycin
   1893..2481    +  misc_feature   WPRE: woodchuck hepatitis virus posttranscriptional regulatory element
   2532..2551    +  misc_feature   cPPT/CTS (fragment): central polypurine tract and central termination sequence of HIV-1
   2553..2786    +  LTR            3' LTR (ΔU3): self-inactivating 3' long terminal repeat (LTR) from HIV-1
   2864..2985    +  polyA_signal   SV40 poly(A) signal: SV40 polyadenylation signal
   3025..3160    +  rep_origin     SV40 ori: SV40 origin of replication
   3181..3199    -  promoter       T7 promoter: promoter for bacteriophage T7 RNA polymerase
   3207..3362    +  CDS            lacZα (fragment): LacZα fragment of β-galactosidase; lacZ fragment
   3367..3795    +  rep_origin     f1 ori (sequence partly withheld): f1 bacteriophage origin of replication; arrow indicates direction of (+) strand synthesis
   3848..3952    +  promoter       AmpR promoter: bla
   3953..4813    +  CDS            AmpR: β-lactamase; bla; confers resistance to ampicillin, carbenicillin, and related antibiotics
   4984..5572    +  rep_origin     ori: high-copy-number ColE1/pMB1/pBR322/pUC origin of replication
   5755..5847    +  CDS            lacI (fragment): lac repressor; lacI; The lac repressor binds to the lac operator to inhibit transcription in E. coli. This inhibition can be relieved by adding lactose or isopropyl-β-D-thiogalactopyranoside (IPTG).
   5860..5881    +  protein_bind   CAP binding site: CAP binding activates transcription in the presence of cAMP. E. coli catabolite activator protein
   5896..5926    +  promoter       lac promoter: promoter for the E. coli lac operon
   5934..5950    +  protein_bind   lac operator: The lac repressor binds to the lac operator to inhibit transcription in E. coli. This inhibition can be relieved by adding lactose or isopropyl-β-D-thiogalactopyranoside (IPTG). lac repressor encoded by lacI
   5995..6013    +  promoter       T3 promoter: promoter for bacteriophage T3 RNA polymerase
   6041..6267    +  promoter       RSV promoter: Rous sarcoma virus enhancer/promoter
   6268..6448    +  LTR            5' LTR (truncated): truncated 5' long terminal repeat (LTR) from HIV-1
   6495..6620    +  misc_feature   HIV-1 Ψ: packaging signal of human immunodeficiency virus type 1
   6604..6967    +  CDS            HIV-1 gag (fragment): gag protein from human immunodeficiency virus 1; gag
   7113..7346    +  misc_feature   RRE: The Rev response element (RRE) of HIV-1 allows for Rev-dependent mRNA export from the nucleus to the cytoplasm.
   7723..7749    +  CDS            Rev (fragment): human immunodeficiency virus 1 (HIV-1) Rev protein; rev; enhances nuclear export of unspliced and incompletely spliced viral mRNAs
   7753..7993    +  promoter       U6 promoter: RNA polymerase III promoter for human U6 snRNA
   8023..8098    +  misc_RNA       gRNA scaffold: guide RNA scaffold for the Streptococcus pyogenes CRISPR/Cas9 system
   8154..8271    +  misc_feature   cPPT/CTS: central polypurine tract and central termination sequence of HIV-1
>Addgene plasmid #77888 | TRIM24 gRNA (BRDN0001148301) | addgene full sequence | sequence record 188592 | Addgene Assembled Sequence
CCCGGGTGCAAAGATGGATAAAGTTTTAAACAGAGAGGAATCTTTGCAGCTAATGGACCTTCTAGGTCTT
GAAAGGAGTGGGAATTGGCTCCGGTGCCCGTCAGTGGGCAGAGCGCACATCGCCCACAGTCCCCGAGAAG
TTGGGGGGAGGGGTCGGCAATTGATCCGGTGCCTAGAGAAGGTGGCGCGGGGTAAACTGGGAAAGTGATG
TCGTGTACTGGCTCCGCCTTTTTCCCGAGGGTGGGGGAGAACCGTATATAAGTGCAGTAGTCGCCGTGAA
CGTTCTTTTTCGCAACGGGTTTGCCGCCAGAACACAGGTAAGTGCCGTGTGTGGTTCCCGCGGGCCTGGC
CTCTTTACGGGTTATGGCCCTTGCGTGCCTTGAATTACTTCCACCTGGCTGCAGTACGTGATTCTTGATC
CCGAGCTTCGGGTTGGAAGTGGGTGGGAGAGTTCGAGGCCTTGCGCTTAAGGAGCCCCTTCGCCTCGTGC
TTGAGTTGAGGCCTGGCCTGGGCGCTGGGGCCGCCGCGTGCGAATCTGGTGGCACCTTCGCGCCTGTCTC
GCTGCTTTCGATAAGTCTCTAGCCATTTAAAATTTTTGATGACCTGCTGCGACGCTTTTTTTCTGGCAAG
ATAGTCTTGTAAATGCGGGCCAAGATCTGCACACTGGTATTTCGGTTTTTGGGGCCGCGGGCGGCGACGG
GGCCCGTGCGTCCCAGCGCACATGTTCGGCGAGGCGGGGCCTGCGAGCGCGGCCACCGAGAATCGGACGG
GGGTAGTCTCAAGCTGGCCGGCCTGCTCTGGTGCCTGGCCTCGCGCCGCCGTGTATCGCCCCGCCCTGGG
CGGCAAGGCTGGCCCGGTCGGCACCAGTTGCGTGAGCGGAAAGATGGCCGCTTCCCGGCCCTGCTGCAGG
GAGCTCAAAATGGAGGACGCGGCGCTCGGGAGAGCGGGCGGGTGAGTCACCCACACAAAGGAAAAGGGCC
TTTCCGTCCTCAGCCGTCGCTTCATGTGACTCCACGGAGTACCGGGCGCCGTCCAGGCACCTCGATTAGT
TCTCGAGCTTTTGGAGTACGTCGTCTTTAGGTTGGGGGGAGGGGTTTTATGCGATGGAGTTTCCCCACAC
TGAGTGGGTGGAGACTGAAGTTAGGCCAGCTTGGCACTTGATGTAATTCTCCTTGGAATTTGCCCTTTTT
GAGTTTGGATCTTGGTTCATTCTCAAGCCTCAGACAGTGGTTCAAAGTTTTTTTCTTCCATTTCAGGTGT
CGTGACGTACGGCCACCATGACCGAGTACAAGCCCACGGTGCGCCTCGCCACCCGCGACGACGTCCCCAG
GGCCGTACGCACCCTCGCCGCCGCGTTCGCCGACTACCCCGCCACGCGCCACACCGTCGATCCGGACCGC
CACATCGAGCGGGTCACCGAGCTGCAAGAACTCTTCCTCACGCGCGTCGGGCTCGACATCGGCAAGGTGT
GGGTCGCGGACGACGGCGCCGCCGTGGCGGTCTGGACCACGCCGGAGAGCGTCGAAGCGGGGGCGGTGTT
CGCCGAGATCGGCCCGCGCATGGCCGAGTTGAGCGGTTCCCGGCTGGCCGCGCAGCAACAGATGGAAGGC
CTCCTGGCGCCGCACCGGCCCAAGGAGCCCGCGTGGTTCCTGGCCACCGTCGGAGTCTCGCCCGACCACC
AGGGCAAGGGTCTGGGCAGCGCCGTCGTGCTCCCCGGAGTGGAGGCGGCCGAGCGCGCCGGGGTGCCCGC
CTTCCTGGAGACCTCCGCGCCCCGCAACCTCCCCTTCTACGAGCGGCTCGGCTTCACCGTCACCGCCGAC
GTCGAGGTGCCCGAAGGACCGCGCACCTGGTGCATGACCCGCAAGCCCGGTGCCTGAACGCGTTAAGTCG
ACAATCAACCTCTGGATTACAAAATTTGTGAAAGATTGACTGGTATTCTTAACTATGTTGCTCCTTTTAC
GCTATGTGGATACGCTGCTTTAATGCCTTTGTATCATGCTATTGCTTCCCGTATGGCTTTCATTTTCTCC
TCCTTGTATAAATCCTGGTTGCTGTCTCTTTATGAGGAGTTGTGGCCCGTTGTCAGGCAACGTGGCGTGG
TGTGCACTGTGTTTGCTGACGCAACCCCCACTGGTTGGGGCATTGCCACCACCTGTCAGCTCCTTTCCGG
GACTTTCGCTTTCCCCCTCCCTATTGCCACGGCGGAACTCATCGCCGCCTGCCTTGCCCGCTGCTGGACA
GGGGCTCGGCTGTTGGGCACTGACAATTCCGTGGTGTTGTCGGGGAAATCATCGTCCTTTCCTTGGCTGC
TCGCCTGTGTTGCCACCTGGATTCTGCGCGGGACGTCCTTCTGCTACGTCCCTTCGGCCCTCAATCCAGC
GGACCTTCCTTCCCGCGGCCTGCTGCCGGCTCTGCGGCCTCTTCCGCGTCTTCGCCTTCGCCCTCAGACG
AGTCGGATCTCCCTTTGGGCCGCCTCCCCGCGTCGACTTTAAGACCAATGACTTACAAGGCAGCTGTAGA
TCTTAGCCACTTTTTAAAAGAAAAGGGGGGACTGGAAGGGCTAATTCACTCCCAACGAAGACAAGATCTG
CTTTTTGCTTGTACTGGGTCTCTCTGGTTAGACCAGATCTGAGCCTGGGAGCTCTCTGGCTAACTAGGGA
ACCCACTGCTTAAGCCTCAATAAAGCTTGCCTTGAGTGCTTCAAGTAGTGTGTGCCCGTCTGTTGTGTGA
CTCTGGTAACTAGAGATCCCTCAGACCCTTTTAGTCAGTGTGGAAAATCTCTAGCAGTACGTATAGTAGT
TCATGTCATCTTATTATTCAGTATTTATAACTTGCAAAGAAATGAATATCAGAGAGTGAGAGGAACTTGT
TTATTGCAGCTTATAATGGTTACAAATAAAGCAATAGCATCACAAATTTCACAAATAAAGCATTTTTTTC
ACTGCATTCTAGTTGTGGTTTGTCCAAACTCATCAATGTATCTTATCATGTCTGGCTCTAGCTATCCCGC
CCCTAACTCCGCCCATCCCGCCCCTAACTCCGCCCAGTTCCGCCCATTCTCCGCCCCATGGCTGACTAAT
TTTTTTTATTTATGCAGAGGCCGAGGCCGCCTCGGCCTCTGAGCTATTCCAGAAGTAGTGAGGAGGCTTT
TTTGGAGGCCTAGGGACGTACCCAATTCGCCCTATAGTGAGTCGTATTACGCGCGCTCACTGGCCGTCGT
TTTACAACGTCGTGACTGGGAAAACCCTGGCGTTACCCAACTTAATCGCCTTGCAGCACATCCCCCTTTC
GCCAGCTGGCGTAATAGCGAAGAGGCCCGCACCGATCGCCCTTCCCAACAGTTGCGCAGCCTGAATGGCG
AATGGG
[124 nt withheld, positions 3367-3490]
C
[91 nt withheld, positions 3492-3582]
A
[49 nt withheld, positions 3584-3632]
CCTTTGACGTTGGAGTCCACGTTCTTT
[37 nt withheld, positions 3660-3696]
ACCCTATCTCGGTCTATTCTTTTGATTTATAAGGGATTTTGCCGATTTCGGCCTATTGGTTAAAAAATGA
GCTGATTTAACAAAAATTTAACGCGAATTTTAACAAAATATTAACGCTTACAATTTAGGTGGCACTTTTC
GGGGAAATGTGCGCGGAACCCCTATTTGTTTATTTTTCTAAATACATTCAAATATGTATCCGCTCATGAG
ACAATAACCCTGATAAATGCTTCAATAATATTGAAAAAGGAAGAGTATGAGTATTCAACATTTCCGTGTC
GCCCTTATTCCCTTTTTTGCGGCATTTTGCCTTCCTGTTTTTGCTCACCCAGAAACGCTGGTGAAAGTAA
AAGATGCTGAAGATCAGTTGGGTGCACGAGTGGGTTACATCGAACTGGATCTCAACAGCGGTAAGATCCT
TGAGAGTTTTCGCCCCGAAGAACGTTTTCCAATGATGAGCACTTTTAAAGTTCTGCTATGTGGCGCGGTA
TTATCCCGTATTGACGCCGGGCAAGAGCAACTCGGTCGCCGCATACACTATTCTCAGAATGACTTGGTTG
AGTACTCACCAGTCACAGAAAAGCATCTTACGGATGGCATGACAGTAAGAGAATTATGCAGTGCTGCCAT
AACCATGAGTGATAACACTGCGGCCAACTTACTTCTGACAACGATCGGAGGACCGAAGGAGCTAACCGCT
TTTTTGCACAACATGGGGGATCATGTAACTCGCCTTGATCGTTGGGAACCGGAGCTGAATGAAGCCATAC
CAAACGACGAGCGTGACACCACGATGCCTGTAGCAATGGCAACAACGTTGCGCAAACTATTAACTGGCGA
ACTACTTACTCTAGCTTCCCGGCAACAATTAATAGACTGGATGGAGGCGGATAAAGTTGCAGGACCACTT
CTGCGCTCGGCCCTTCCGGCTGGCTGGTTTATTGCTGATAAATCTGGAGCCGGTGAGCGTGGGTCTCGCG
GTATCATTGCAGCACTGGGGCCAGATGGTAAGCCCTCCCGTATCGTAGTTATCTACACGACGGGGAGTCA
GGCAACTATGGATGAACGAAATAGACAGATCGCTGAGATAGGTGCCTCACTGATTAAGCATTGGTAACTG
TCAGACCAAGTTTACTCATATATACTTTAGATTGATTTAAAACTTCATTTTTAATTTAAAAGGATCTAGG
TGAAGATCCTTTTTGATAATCTCATGACCAAAATCCCTTAACGTGAGTTTTCGTTCCACTGAGCGTCAGA
CCCCGTAGAAAAGATCAAAGGATCTTCTTGAGATCCTTTTTTTCTGCGCGTAATCTGCTGCTTGCAAACA
AAAAAACCACCGCTACCAGCGGTGGTTTGTTTGCCGGATCAAGAGCTACCAACTCTTTTTCCGAAGGTAA
CTGGCTTCAGCAGAGCGCAGATACCAAATACTGTTCTTCTAGTGTAGCCGTAGTTAGGCCACCACTTCAA
GAACTCTGTAGCACCGCCTACATACCTCGCTCTGCTAATCCTGTTACCAGTGGCTGCTGCCAGTGGCGAT
AAGTCGTGTCTTACCGGGTTGGACTCAAGACGATAGTTACCGGATAAGGCGCAGCGGTCGGGCTGAACGG
GGGGTTCGTGCACACAGCCCAGCTTGGAGCGAACGACCTACACCGAACTGAGATACCTACAGCGTGAGCT
ATGAGAAAGCGCCACGCTTCCCGAAGGGAGAAAGGCGGACAGGTATCCGGTAAGCGGCAGGGTCGGAACA
GGAGAGCGCACGAGGGAGCTTCCAGGGGGAAACGCCTGGTATCTTTATAGTCCTGTCGGGTTTCGCCACC
TCTGACTTGAGCGTCGATTTTTGTGATGCTCGTCAGGGGGGCGGAGCCTATGGAAAAACGCCAGCAACGC
GGCCTTTTTACGGTTCCTGGCCTTTTGCTGGCCTTTTGCTCACATGTTCTTTCCTGCGTTATCCCCTGAT
TCTGTGGATAACCGTATTACCGCCTTTGAGTGAGCTGATACCGCTCGCCGCAGCCGAACGACCGAGCGCA
GCGAGTCAGTGAGCGAGGAAGCGGAAGAGCGCCCAATACGCAAACCGCCTCTCCCCGCGCGTTGGCCGAT
TCATTAATGCAGCTGGCACGACAGGTTTCCCGACTGGAAAGCGGGCAGTGAGCGCAACGCAATTAATGTG
AGTTAGCTCACTCATTAGGCACCCCAGGCTTTACACTTTATGCTTCCGGCTCGTATGTTGTGTGGAATTG
TGAGCGGATAACAATTTCACACAGGAAACAGCTATGACCATGATTACGCCAAGCGCGCAATTAACCCTCA
CTAAAGGGAACAAAAGCTGGAGCTGCAAGCTTAATGTAGTCTTATGCAATACTCTTGTAGTCTTGCAACA
TGGTAACGATGAGTTAGCAACATGCCTTACAAGGAGAGAAAAAGCACCGTGCATGCCGATTGGTGGAAGT
AAGGTGGTACGATCGTGCCTTATTAGGAAGGCAACAGACGGGTCTGACATGGATTGGACGAACCACTGAA
TTGCCGCATTGCAGAGATATTGTATTTAAGTGCCTAGCTCGATACATAAACGGGTCTCTCTGGTTAGACC
AGATCTGAGCCTGGGAGCTCTCTGGCTAACTAGGGAACCCACTGCTTAAGCCTCAATAAAGCTTGCCTTG
AGTGCTTCAAGTAGTGTGTGCCCGTCTGTTGTGTGACTCTGGTAACTAGAGATCCCTCAGACCCTTTTAG
TCAGTGTGGAAAATCTCTAGCAGTGGCGCCCGAACAGGGACTTGAAAGCGAAAGGGAAACCAGAGGAGCT
CTCTCGACGCAGGACTCGGCTTGCTGAAGCGCGCACGGCAAGAGGCGAGGGGCGGCGACTGGTGAGTACG
CCAAAAATTTTGACTAGCGGAGGCTAGAAGGAGAGAGATGGGTGCGAGAGCGTCAGTATTAAGCGGGGGA
GAATTAGATCGCGATGGGAAAAAATTCGGTTAAGGCCAGGGGGAAAGAAAAAATATAAATTAAAACATAT
AGTATGGGCAAGCAGGGAGCTAGAACGATTCGCAGTTAATCCTGGCCTGTTAGAAACATCAGAAGGCTGT
AGACAAATACTGGGACAGCTACAACCATCCCTTCAGACAGGATCAGAAGAACTTAGATCATTATATAATA
CAGTAGCAACCCTCTATTGTGTGCATCAAAGGATAGAGATAAAAGACACCAAGGAAGCTTTAGACAAGAT
AGAGGAAGAGCAAAACAAAAGTAAGACCACCGCACAGCAAGCGGCCGCTGATCTTCAGACCTGGAGGAGG
AGATATGAGGGACAATTGGAGAAGTGAATTATATAAATATAAAGTAGTAAAAATTGAACCATTAGGAGTA
GCACCCACCAAGGCAAAGAGAAGAGTGGTGCAGAGAGAAAAAAGAGCAGTGGGAATAGGAGCTTTGTTCC
TTGGGTTCTTGGGAGCAGCAGGAAGCACTATGGGCGCAGCGTCAATGACGCTGACGGTACAGGCCAGACA
ATTATTGTCTGGTATAGTGCAGCAGCAGAACAATTTGCTGAGGGCTATTGAGGCGCAACAGCATCTGTTG
CAACTCACAGTCTGGGGCATCAAGCAGCTCCAGGCAAGAATCCTGGCTGTGGAAAGATACCTAAAGGATC
AACAGCTCCTGGGGATTTGGGGTTGCTCTGGAAAACTCATTTGCACCACTGCTGTGCCTTGGAATGCTAG
TTGGAGTAATAAATCTCTGGAACAGATTTGGAATCACACGACCTGGATGGAGTGGGACAGAGAAATTAAC
AATTACACAAGCTTAATACACTCCTTAATTGAAGAATCGCAAAACCAGCAAGAAAAGAATGAACAAGAAT
TATTGGAATTAGATAAATGGGCAAGTTTGTGGAATTGGTTTAACATAACAAATTGGCTGTGGTATATAAA
ATTATTCATAATGATAGTAGGAGGCTTGGTAGGTTTAAGAATAGTTTTTGCTGTACTTTCTATAGTGAAT
AGAGTTAGGCAGGGATATTCACCATTATCGTTTCAGACCCACCTCCCAACCCCGAGGGGACCCAGAGAGG
GCCTATTTCCCATGATTCCTTCATATTTGCATATACGATACAAGGCTGTTAGAGAGATAATTAGAATTAA
TTTGACTGTAAACACAAAGATATTAGTACAAAATACGTGACGTAGAAAGTAATAATTTCTTGGGTAGTTT
GCAGTTTTAAAATTATGTTTTAAAATGGACTATCATATGCTTACCGTAACTTGAAAGTATTTCGATTTCT
TGGCTTTATATATCTTGTGGAAAGGACGAAACACCGATGCATCACACCTTGCACGAGTTTTAGAGCTAGA
AATAGCAAGTTAAAATAAGGCTAGTCCGTTATCAACTTGAAAAAGTGGCACCGAGTCGGTGCTTTTTTAA
GCTTGGCGTAACTAGATCTTGAGACAAATGGCAGTATTCATCCACAATTTTAAAAGAAAAGGGGGGATTG
GGGGGTACAGTGCAGGGGAAAGAATAGTAGACATAATAGCAACAGACATACAAACTAAAGAATTACAAAA
ACAAATTACAAAAATTCAAAATTTTCGGGTTTATTACAGGGACAGCAGAGATCCACTTTGGCGCCGGCTC
GAGGGGG
