>Addgene plasmid #77888 | TRIM24 gRNA (BRDN0001148301) | depositor partial sequence | sequence record 145348 | Target Sequence
ATGCATCACACCTTGCACGA
