>Addgene plasmid #77888 | TRIM24 gRNA (BRDN0001148301) | addgene partial sequence | sequence record 188591 | hU6-F
GTAGAAAGTAATAATTTCTTGGGTAGTTTGCAGTTTTAAAATTATGTTTTAAAATGGACTATCATATGCT
TACCGTAACTTGAAAGTATTTCGATTTCTTGGCTTTATATATCTTGTGGAAAGGACGAAACACCGATGCA
TCACACCTTGCACGAGTTTTAGAGCTAGAAATAGCAAGTTAAAATAAGGCTAGTCCGTTATCAACTTGAA
AAAGTGGCACCGAGTCGGTGCTTTTTTAAGCTTGGCGTAACTAGATCTTGAGACAAATGGCAGTATTCAT
CCACAATTTTAAAAGAAAAGGGGGGATTGGGGGGTACAGTGCAGGGGAAAGAATAGTAGACATAATAGCA
ACAGACATACAAACTAAAGAATTACAAAAACAAATTACAAAAATTCAAAATTTTCGGGTTTATTACAGGG
ACAGCAGAGATCCACTTTGGCGCCGGCTCGAGGGGGCCCGGGTGCAAAGATGGATAAAGTTTTAAACAGA
GAGGAATCTTTGCAGCTAATGGACCTTCTAGGTCTTGAAAGGAGTGGGAATTGGCTCCGGTGCCCGTCAG
TGGGCAGAGC
